>Addgene plasmid #90783 | NCAPG2 E12.2 gRNA | addgene full sequence | sequence record 183624 | Addgene NGS Result
CGAGTCAGTGAGCGAGGAAGCGGAAGAGCGCCCAATACGCAAACCGCCTCTCCCCGCGCGTTGGCCGATT
CATTAATGCAGCTGGCACGACAGGTTTCCCGACTGGAAAGCGGGCAGTGAGCGCAACGCAATTAATGTGA
GTTAGCTCACTCATTAGGCACCCCAGGCTTTACACTTTATGCTTCCGGCTCGTATGTTGTGTGGAATTGT
GAGCGGATAACAATTTCACACAGGAAACAGCTATGACCATGATTACGCCAAGCGCGCAATTAACCCTCAC
TAAAGGGAACAAAAGCTGGAGCTGCAAGCTTAATGTAGTCTTATGCAATACTCTTGTAGTCTTGCAACAT
GGTAACGATGAGTTAGCAACATGCCTTACAAGGAGAGAAAAAGCACCGTGCATGCCGATTGGTGGAAGTA
AGGTGGTACGATCGTGCCTTATTAGGAAGGCAACAGACGGGTCTGACATGGATTGGACGAACCACTGAAT
TGCCGCATTGCAGAGATATTGTATTTAAGTGCCTAGCTCGATACATAAACGGGTCTCTCTGGTTAGACCA
GATCTGAGCCTGGGAGCTCTCTGGCTAACTAGGGAACCCACTGCTTAAGCCTCAATAAAGCTTGCCTTGA
GTGCTTCAAGTAGTGTGTGCCCGTCTGTTGTGTGACTCTGGTAACTAGAGATCCCTCAGACCCTTTTAGT
CAGTGTGGAAAATCTCTAGCAGTGGCGCCCGAACAGGGACTTGAAAGCGAAAGGGAAACCAGAGGAGCTC
TCTCGACGCAGGACTCGGCTTGCTGAAGCGCGCACGGCAAGAGGCGAGGGGCGGCGACTGGTGAGTACGC
CAAAAATTTTGACTAGCGGAGGCTAGAAGGAGAGAGATGGGTGCGAGAGCGTCAGTATTAAGCGGGGGAG
AATTAGATCGCGATGGGAAAAAATTCGGTTAAGGCCAGGGGGAAAGAAAAAATATAAATTAAAACATATA
GTATGGGCAAGCAGGGAGCTAGAACGATTCGCAGTTAATCCTGGCCTGTTAGAAACATCAGAAGGCTGTA
GACAAATACTGGGACAGCTACAACCATCCCTTCAGACAGGATCAGAAGAACTTAGATCATTATATAATAC
AGTAGCAACCCTCTATTGTGTGCATCAAAGGATAGAGATAAAAGACACCAAGGAAGCTTTAGACAAGATA
GAGGAAGAGCAAAACAAAAGTAAGACCACCGCACAGCAAGCGGCCGCTGATCTTCAGACCTGGAGGAGGA
GATATGAGGGACAATTGGAGAAGTGAATTATATAAATATAAAGTAGTAAAAATTGAACCATTAGGAGTAG
CACCCACCAAGGCAAAGAGAAGAGTGGTGCAGAGAGAAAAAAGAGCAGTGGGAATAGGAGCTTTGTTCCT
TGGGTTCTTGGGAGCAGCAGGAAGCACTATGGGCGCAGCGTCAATGACGCTGACGGTACAGGCCAGACAA
TTATTGTCTGGTATAGTGCAGCAGCAGAACAATTTGCTGAGGGCTATTGAGGCGCAACAGCATCTGTTGC
AACTCACAGTCTGGGGCATCAAGCAGCTCCAGGCAAGAATCCTGGCTGTGGAAAGATACCTAAAGGATCA
ACAGCTCCTGGGGATTTGGGGTTGCTCTGGAAAACTCATTTGCACCACTGCTGTGCCTTGGAATGCTAGT
TGGAGTAATAAATCTCTGGAACAGATTTGGAATCACACGACCTGGATGGAGTGGGACAGAGAAATTAACA
ATTACACAAGCTTAATACACTCCTTAATTGAAGAATCGCAAAACCAGCAAGAAAAGAATGAACAAGAATT
ATTGGAATTAGATAAATGGGCAAGTTTGTGGAATTGGTTTAACATAACAAATTGGCTGTGGTATATAAAA
TTATTCATAATGATAGTAGGAGGCTTGGTAGGTTTAAGAATAGTTTTTGCTGTACTTTCTATAGTGAATA
GAGTTAGGCAGGGATATTCACCATTATCGTTTCAGACCCACCTCCCAACCCCGAGGGGACCCAGAGAGGG
CCTATTTCCCATGATTCCTTCATATTTGCATATACGATACAAGGCTGTTAGAGAGATAATTAGAATTAAT
TTGACTGTAAACACAAAGATATTAGTACAAAATACGTGACGTAGAAAGTAATAATTTCTTGGGTAGTTTG
CAGTTTTAAAATTATGTTTTAAAATGGACTATCATATGCTTACCGTAACTTGAAAGTATTTCGATTTCTT
GGCTTTATATATCTTGTGGAAAGGACGAAACACCGCTACCTGCCACCCATCCACTGTTTAAGAGCTATGC
TGGAAACAGCATAGCAAGTTTAAATAAGGCTAGTCCGTTATCAACTTGAAAAAGTGGCACCGAGTCGGTG
CTTTTTTTGAATTCTAGATCTTGAGACAAATGGCAGTATTCATCCACAATTTTAAAAGAAAAGGGGGGAT
TGGGGGGTACAGTGCAGGGGAAAGAATAGTAGACATAATAGCAACAGACATACAAACTAAAGAATTACAA
AAACAAATTACAAAAATTCAAAATTTTCGGGTTTATTACAGGGACAGCAGAGATCCACTTTGGCGCCGGC
TCGAGTGGCTCCGGTGCCCGTCAGTGGGCAGAGCGCACATCGCCCACAGTCCCCGAGAAGTTGGGGGGAG
GGGTCGGCAATTGAACCGGTGCCTAGAGAAGGTGGCGCGGGGTAAACTGGGAAAGTGATGTCGTGTACTG
GCTCCGCCTTTTTCCCGAGGGTGGGGGAGAACCGTATATAAGTGCAGTAGTCGCCGTGAACGTTCTTTTT
CGCAACGGGTTTGCCGCCAGAACACAGGTGTCGTGACGCGGGATCCGCCACCATGACCGAGTACAAGCCC
ACGGTGCGCCTCGCCACCCGCGACGACGTCCCCAGGGCCGTACGCACCCTCGCCGCCGCGTTCGCCGACT
ACCCCGCCACGCGCCACACCGTCGATCCGGACCGCCACATCGAGCGGGTCACCGAGCTGCAAGAACTCTT
CCTCACGCGCGTCGGGCTCGACATCGGCAAGGTGTGGGTCGCGGACGACGGCGCCGCGGTGGCGGTCTGG
ACCACGCCGGAGAGCGTCGAAGCGGGGGCGGTGTTCGCCGAGATCGGCCCGCGCATGGCCGAGTTGAGCG
GTTCCCGGCTGGCCGCGCAGCAACAGATGGAAGGCCTCCTGGCGCCGCACCGGCCCAAGGAGCCCGCGTG
GTTCCTGGCCACCGTCGGAGTCTCGCCCGACCACCAGGGCAAGGGTCTGGGCAGCGCCGTCGTGCTCCCC
GGAGTGGAGGCGGCCGAGCGCGCCGGGGTGCCCGCCTTCCTGGAGACCTCCGCGCCCCGCAACCTCCCCT
TCTACGAGCGGCTCGGCTTCACCGTCACCGCCGACGTCGAGGTGCCCGAAGGACCGCGCACCTGGTGCAT
GACCCGCAAGCCCGGTGCCTGAACGCGTTAAGTCGACAATCAACCTCTGGATTACAAAATTTGTGAAAGA
TTGACTGGTATTCTTAACTATGTTGCTCCTTTTACGCTATGTGGATACGCTGCTTTAATGCCTTTGTATC
ATGCTATTGCTTCCCGTATGGCTTTCATTTTCTCCTCCTTGTATAAATCCTGGTTGCTGTCTCTTTATGA
GGAGTTGTGGCCCGTTGTCAGGCAACGTGGCGTGGTGTGCACTGTGTTTGCTGACGCAACCCCCACTGGT
TGGGGCATTGCCACCACCTGTCAGCTCCTTTCCGGGACTTTCGCTTTCCCCCTCCCTATTGCCACGGCGG
AACTCATCGCCGCCTGCCTTGCCCGCTGCTGGACAGGGGCTCGGCTGTTGGGCACTGACAATTCCGTGGT
GTTGTCGGGGAAATCATCGTCCTTTCCTTGGCTGCTCGCCTGTGTTGCCACCTGGATTCTGCGCGGGACG
TCCTTCTGCTACGTCCCTTCGGCCCTCAATCCAGCGGACCTTCCTTCCCGCGGCCTGCTGCCGGCTCTGC
GGCCTCTTCCGCGTCTTCGCCTTCGCCCTCAGACGAGTCGGATCTCCCTTTGGGCCGCCTCCCCGCGTCG
ACTTTAAGACCAATGACTTACAAGGCAGCTGTAGATCTTAGCCACTTTTTAAAAGAAAAGGGGGGACTGG
AAGGGCTAATTCACTCCCAACGAAGACAAGATCTGCTTTTTGCTTGTACTGGGTCTCTCTGGTTAGACCA
GATCTGAGCCTGGGAGCTCTCTGGCTAACTAGGGAACCCACTGCTTAAGCCTCAATAAAGCTTGCCTTGA
GTGCTTCAAGTAGTGTGTGCCCGTCTGTTGTGTGACTCTGGTAACTAGAGATCCCTCAGACCCTTTTAGT
CAGTGTGGAAAATCTCTAGCAGTACGTATAGTAGTTCATGTCATCTTATTATTCAGTATTTATAACTTGC
AAAGAAATGAATATCAGAGAGTGAGAGGAACTTGTTTATTGCAGCTTATAATGGTTACAAATAAAGCAAT
AGCATCACAAATTTCACAAATAAAGCATTTTTTTCACTGCATTCTAGTTGTGGTTTGTCCAAACTCATCA
ATGTATCTTATCATGTCTGGCTCTAGCTATCCCGCCCCTAACTCCGCCCATCCCGCCCCTAACTCCGCCC
AGTTCCGCCCATTCTCCGCCCCATGGCTGACTAATTTTTTTTATTTATGCAGAGGCCGAGGCCGCCTCGG
CCTCTGAGCTATTCCAGAAGTAGTGAGGAGGCTTTTTTGGAGGCCTAGGGACGTACCCAATTCGCCCTAT
AGTGAGTCGTATTACGCGCGCTCACTGGCCGTCGTTTTACAACGTCGTGACTGGGAAAACCCTGGCGTTA
CCCAACTTAATCGCCTTGCAGCACATCCCCCTTTCGCCAGCTGGCGTAATAGCGAAGAGGCCCGCACCGA
TCGCCCTTCCCAACAGTTGCGCAGCCTGAATGGCGAATGGG
[124 nt withheld, positions 4942-5065]
C
[91 nt withheld, positions 5067-5157]
A
[49 nt withheld, positions 5159-5207]
CCTTTGACGTTGGAGTCCACGTTCTTT
[37 nt withheld, positions 5235-5271]
ACCCTATCTCGGTCTATTCTTTTGATTTATAAGGGATTTTGCCGATTTCGGCCTATTGGTTAAAAAATGA
GCTGATTTAACAAAAATTTAACGCGAATTTTAACAAAATATTAACGCTTACAATTTAGGTGGCACTTTTC
GGGGAAATGTGCGCGGAACCCCTATTTGTTTATTTTTCTAAATACATTCAAATATGTATCCGCTCATGAG
ACAATAACCCTGATAAATGCTTCAATAATATTGAAAAAGGAAGAGTATGAGTATTCAACATTTCCGTGTC
GCCCTTATTCCCTTTTTTGCGGCATTTTGCCTTCCTGTTTTTGCTCACCCAGAAACGCTGGTGAAAGTAA
AAGATGCTGAAGATCAGTTGGGTGCACGAGTGGGTTACATCGAACTGGATCTCAACAGCGGTAAGATCCT
TGAGAGTTTTCGCCCCGAAGAACGTTTTCCAATGATGAGCACTTTTAAAGTTCTGCTATGTGGCGCGGTA
TTATCCCGTATTGACGCCGGGCAAGAGCAACTCGGTCGCCGCATACACTATTCTCAGAATGACTTGGTTG
AGTACTCACCAGTCACAGAAAAGCATCTTACGGATGGCATGACAGTAAGAGAATTATGCAGTGCTGCCAT
AACCATGAGTGATAACACTGCGGCCAACTTACTTCTGACAACGATCGGAGGACCGAAGGAGCTAACCGCT
TTTTTGCACAACATGGGGGATCATGTAACTCGCCTTGATCGTTGGGAACCGGAGCTGAATGAAGCCATAC
CAAACGACGAGCGTGACACCACGATGCCTGTAGCAATGGCAACAACGTTGCGCAAACTATTAACTGGCGA
ACTACTTACTCTAGCTTCCCGGCAACAATTAATAGACTGGATGGAGGCGGATAAAGTTGCAGGACCACTT
CTGCGCTCGGCCCTTCCGGCTGGCTGGTTTATTGCTGATAAATCTGGAGCCGGTGAGCGTGGGTCTCGCG
GTATCATTGCAGCACTGGGGCCAGATGGTAAGCCCTCCCGTATCGTAGTTATCTACACGACGGGGAGTCA
GGCAACTATGGATGAACGAAATAGACAGATCGCTGAGATAGGTGCCTCACTGATTAAGCATTGGTAACTG
TCAGACCAAGTTTACTCATATATACTTTAGATTGATTTAAAACTTCATTTTTAATTTAAAAGGATCTAGG
TGAAGATCCTTTTTGATAATCTCATGACCAAAATCCCTTAACGTGAGTTTTCGTTCCACTGAGCGTCAGA
CCCCGTAGAAAAGATCAAAGGATCTTCTTGAGATCCTTTTTTTCTGCGCGTAATCTGCTGCTTGCAAACA
AAAAAACCACCGCTACCAGCGGTGGTTTGTTTGCCGGATCAAGAGCTACCAACTCTTTTTCCGAAGGTAA
CTGGCTTCAGCAGAGCGCAGATACCAAATACTGTTCTTCTAGTGTAGCCGTAGTTAGGCCACCACTTCAA
GAACTCTGTAGCACCGCCTACATACCTCGCTCTGCTAATCCTGTTACCAGTGGCTGCTGCCAGTGGCGAT
AAGTCGTGTCTTACCGGGTTGGACTCAAGACGATAGTTACCGGATAAGGCGCAGCGGTCGGGCTGAACGG
GGGGTTCGTGCACACAGCCCAGCTTGGAGCGAACGACCTACACCGAACTGAGATACCTACAGCGTGAGCT
ATGAGAAAGCGCCACGCTTCCCGAAGGGAGAAAGGCGGACAGGTATCCGGTAAGCGGCAGGGTCGGAACA
GGAGAGCGCACGAGGGAGCTTCCAGGGGGAAACGCCTGGTATCTTTATAGTCCTGTCGGGTTTCGCCACC
TCTGACTTGAGCGTCGATTTTTGTGATGCTCGTCAGGGGGGCGGAGCCTATGGAAAAACGCCAGCAACGC
GGCCTTTTTACGGTTCCTGGCCTTTTGCTGGCCTTTTGCTCACATGTTCTTTCCTGCGTTATCCCCTGAT
TCTGTGGATAACCGTATTACCGCCTTTGAGTGAGCTGATACCGCTCGCCGCAGCCGAACGACCGAGCGCA
G
Features (pLannotate 1.2.2; 28 found; start..end, strand, type, name):
      1..26      +  rep_origin     RSF ori (fragment): Plasmids containing the RSF 1030 origin of replication can be propagated in E. coli cells that contain additional plasmids with compatible origins.
     28..120     +  CDS            lacI (fragment): lac repressor; lacI; The lac repressor binds to the lac operator to inhibit transcription in E. coli. This inhibition can be relieved by adding lactose or isopropyl-β-D-thiogalactopyranoside (IPTG).
    133..154     +  protein_bind   CAP binding site: CAP binding activates transcription in the presence of cAMP. E. coli catabolite activator protein
    169..199     +  promoter       lac promoter: promoter for the E. coli lac operon
    207..223     +  protein_bind   lac operator: The lac repressor binds to the lac operator to inhibit transcription in E. coli. This inhibition can be relieved by adding lactose or isopropyl-β-D-thiogalactopyranoside (IPTG). lac repressor encoded by lacI
    268..286     +  promoter       T3 promoter: promoter for bacteriophage T3 RNA polymerase
    314..540     +  promoter       RSV promoter: Rous sarcoma virus enhancer/promoter
    541..721     +  LTR            5' LTR (truncated): truncated 5' long terminal repeat (LTR) from HIV-1
    768..893     +  misc_feature   HIV-1 Ψ: packaging signal of human immunodeficiency virus type 1
    877..1240    +  CDS            HIV-1 gag (fragment): gag protein from human immunodeficiency virus 1; gag
   1386..1619    +  misc_feature   RRE: The Rev response element (RRE) of HIV-1 allows for Rev-dependent mRNA export from the nucleus to the cytoplasm.
   1996..2022    +  CDS            Rev (fragment): human immunodeficiency virus 1 (HIV-1) Rev protein; rev; enhances nuclear export of unspliced and incompletely spliced viral mRNAs
   2026..2266    +  promoter       U6 promoter: RNA polymerase III promoter for human U6 snRNA
   2314..2381    +  misc_RNA       tracrRNA (fragment): trans-activating CRISPR RNA for the Streptococcus pyogenes CRISPR/Cas9 system
   2430..2547    +  misc_feature   cPPT/CTS: central polypurine tract and central termination sequence of HIV-1
   2616..2827    +  promoter       EF-1α core promoter: core promoter for human elongation factor EF-1α
   2853..3452    +  CDS            PuroR (fragment): puromycin N-acetyltransferase; pac from Streptomyces; confers resistance to puromycin
   3468..4056    +  misc_feature   WPRE: woodchuck hepatitis virus posttranscriptional regulatory element
   4107..4126    +  misc_feature   cPPT/CTS (fragment): central polypurine tract and central termination sequence of HIV-1
   4128..4361    +  LTR            3' LTR (ΔU3): self-inactivating 3' long terminal repeat (LTR) from HIV-1
   4439..4560    +  polyA_signal   SV40 poly(A) signal: SV40 polyadenylation signal
   4600..4735    +  rep_origin     SV40 ori: SV40 origin of replication
   4756..4774    -  promoter       T7 promoter: promoter for bacteriophage T7 RNA polymerase
   4782..4937    +  CDS            lacZα (fragment): LacZα fragment of β-galactosidase; lacZ fragment
   4942..5370    +  rep_origin     f1 ori (sequence partly withheld): f1 bacteriophage origin of replication; arrow indicates direction of (+) strand synthesis
   5423..5527    +  promoter       AmpR promoter: bla
   5528..6388    +  CDS            AmpR: β-lactamase; bla; confers resistance to ampicillin, carbenicillin, and related antibiotics
   6559..7147    +  rep_origin     ori: high-copy-number ColE1/pMB1/pBR322/pUC origin of replication
