[The description below was written by a language model from this plasmid's Addgene catalogue record and pLannotate feature annotations shown in this document.]
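Description:
NCAPG2 E12.2 gRNA is a third-generation lentiviral CRISPR guide plasmid built on the pLenti-sgRNA backbone and designed to express a single guide RNA against human NCAPG2. It is propagated in E. coli through a high-copy ColE1/pUC-type origin with ampicillin selection (AmpR, β-lactamase). An f1 origin, an SV40 origin and remnants of lac and lacZα sequences are carried along as backbone elements. The catalogue lists a backbone size of 9,151 bp without insert, whereas the sequenced record is 7,302 nt. The record does not explain this difference, although replacement of a stuffer fragment during BsmBI cloning would be one plausible cause.

The transfer cassette is transcribed from an RSV promoter fused to a truncated HIV-1 5' LTR, an arrangement that makes genomic RNA production Tat-independent. This is followed by the Ψ packaging signal with a partial gag sequence, the Rev response element for nuclear export, and a cPPT/CTS. A self-inactivating ΔU3 3' LTR and an SV40 polyadenylation signal close the cassette.

Between the LTRs, a human U6 RNA polymerase III promoter drives the NCAPG2-targeting spacer, which was inserted at BsmBI sites destroyed by cloning. The spacer is joined to the Streptococcus pyogenes guide scaffold, annotated in the feature table as a tracrRNA fragment. Downstream, an EF-1α core promoter expresses puromycin N-acetyltransferase for selecting transduced mammalian cells, and a WPRE enhances transcript expression.

No Cas9 is encoded, so the nuclease must be supplied separately, for example by a Cas9-expressing cell line. The plasmid belongs to a guide series used to generate human knockout cell lines for large-scale analysis of cell-cycle gene function.
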