Addgene plasmid #90783: NCAPG2 E12.2 gRNA
Purpose: 3rd generation lentiviral gRNA plasmid targeting human NCAPG2
Depositing lab: Iain Cheeseman. Depositing organization: Whitehead Institute for Biomedical Research. Publication: Large-Scale Analysis of CRISPR/Cas9 Cell-Cycle Knockouts Reveals the Diversity of p53-Dependent Responses to Cell-Cycle Defects. McKinley KL, Cheeseman IM. Dev Cell. 2017 Feb 27;40(4):405-420.e2. doi: 10.1016/j.devcel.2017.01.012. Epub 2017 Feb 16. PubMed 28216383.
Backbone
  Vector backbone: pLenti-sgRNA
  Backbone manufacturer: Eric Lander & David Sabatini labs (Addgene plasmid #71409)
  Backbone size w/o insert (bp): 9151
  Vector type: Lentiviral, CRISPR
  Selectable markers: Puromycin
Growth in bacteria
  Bacterial resistance: Ampicillin, 100 μg/mL
  Growth temperature: 37°C
  Growth strain: NEB Stable
  Copy number: Unknown
Gene/Insert
  Gene/Insert name: NCAPG2 (Guide Designation E12.2) (alt name: pKMKO series)
  gRNA/shRNA sequence: CACCgCTACCTGCCACCCATCCACT
  Species: H. sapiens (human)
  Promoter: U6
  Cloning method: Restriction Enzyme; 5′ cloning site BsmBI (destroyed during cloning); 3′ cloning site BsmBI (destroyed during cloning)
  Sequencing primers: 5′ hU6-F (5'-GAGGGCCTATTTCCCATGATT-3'); 3′ EF1a-R (5'-CACGGCGACTACTGCACTTA-3')
Terms and licenses: Academic/Nonprofit Terms; Industry Terms: Not Available to Industry
Depositor comments: Please note that gRNA target sequence listed is not strictly the 20nt spacer sequence, but also contains the 5' BsmBI overhang. For more information about knockout human cell lines generated using this plasmid, please see http://cellcycleknockouts.wi.mit.edu/ .
How to cite: NCAPG2 E12.2 gRNA was a gift from Iain Cheeseman (Addgene plasmid # 90783 ; http://n2t.net/addgene:90783 ; RRID:Addgene_90783)
